Addgene plasmid #143349: TFORF2180
Purpose: Lentiviral vector for overexpressing transcription factor ORFs with unique 24-bp barcodes. Barcodes facilitate identification of transcription factors in pooled screens.
Depositing lab: Feng Zhang. Depositing organization: Broad Institute. Publication: A transcription factor atlas of directed differentiation. Joung J, Ma S, Tay T, Geiger-Schuller KR, Kirchgatterer PC, Verdine VK, Guo B, Arias-Garcia MA, Allen WE, Singh A, Kuksenko O, Abudayyeh OO, Gootenberg JS, Fu Z, Macrae RK, Buenrostro JD, Regev A, Zhang F. Cell. 2023 Jan 5;186(1):209-229.e26. doi: 10.1016/j.cell.2022.11.026. PubMed 36608654.
Backbone
  Vector backbone: pLX_TRC317
  Backbone manufacturer: Broad Institute Genetic Perturbation Platform
  Backbone size w/o insert (bp): 8264
  Vector type: Mammalian Expression, Lentiviral
  Selectable markers: Puromycin
Growth in bacteria
  Bacterial resistance: Ampicillin, 100 μg/mL
  Growth temperature: 30°C
  Growth strain: NEB Stable
  Copy number: High Copy
Gene/Insert
  Gene/Insert name: ZNF417
  Species: H. sapiens (human)
  Insert size (bp): 1829
  Entrez Gene: ZNF417 (a.k.a. MGC34079)
  Promoter: EF1a
  Cloning method: Unknown
  Sequencing primers: 5′ GGGTGGAGACTGAAGTTAGGCCAG; 3′ CACATAGCGTAAAAGGAGCAACATAG
Terms and licenses: Academic/Nonprofit Terms; Industry Terms: Not Available to Industry
Depositor comments: NM_152475,ENST00000312026 . The transcription factor ORF portion of this plasmid was synthesized by Genewiz. Please test multiple small colonies in case of plasmid recombination. To make this collection available in a timely manner, a portion of this collection was not fully sequenced by Addgene. If an Addgene verified full plasmid sequence is not available, please contact us prior to placing an order to request the full sequence.
How to cite: TFORF2180 was a gift from Feng Zhang (Addgene plasmid # 143349 ; http://n2t.net/addgene:143349 ; RRID:Addgene_143349)
