[The description below was written by a language model from this plasmid's Addgene catalogue record and pLannotate feature annotations shown in this document.]
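Description:
TFORF2180 is a lentiviral mammalian expression plasmid built on the pLX_TRC317 backbone, one member of a barcoded transcription factor ORF collection. It carries the human zinc-finger gene ZNF417 under the strong constitutive EF-1α promoter. In bacteria it is maintained through a high-copy ColE1/pUC-type origin and selected with ampicillin via the β-lactamase gene. An f1 origin and remnants of a lac/lacZα cloning region with T7 and T3 promoters are also present in the backbone. The record notes a risk of recombination during propagation, as is common for plasmids carrying LTR repeats.

The viral portion follows a third-generation, self-inactivating layout. An RSV promoter drives a truncated HIV-1 5' LTR, followed by the Ψ packaging signal with a gag fragment, the Rev response element for Rev-dependent nuclear export of the genomic RNA, a cPPT/CTS element, and a ΔU3 3' LTR that silences LTR promoter activity after integration. Within the transfer region, an SV40 early promoter drives puromycin N-acetyltransferase so that transduced cells can be selected. Downstream, the EF-1α promoter expresses the ZNF417 ORF, and a WPRE boosts transcript stability and expression. An SV40 polyadenylation signal lies beyond the 3' LTR.

The automated annotation labels only the first part of the insert as ZNF417, leaving the stretch up to the WPRE largely unannotated. The unique 24-bp barcode described in the catalogue entry is not marked in the feature table, so its position is not stated. The barcode allows the transcription factor to be identified by sequencing in pooled overexpression screens, such as those searching for factors that direct cell differentiation.
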