Features (pLannotate 1.2.2; 31 found; start..end, strand, type, name):
      5..231     +  promoter       RSV promoter: Rous sarcoma virus enhancer/promoter
    232..412     +  LTR            5' LTR (truncated): truncated 5' long terminal repeat (LTR) from HIV-1
    459..584     +  misc_feature   HIV-1 Ψ: packaging signal of human immunodeficiency virus type 1
    568..931     +  CDS            HIV-1 gag (fragment): gag protein from human immunodeficiency virus 1; gag
   1077..1310    +  misc_feature   RRE: The Rev response element (RRE) of HIV-1 allows for Rev-dependent mRNA export from the nucleus to the cytoplasm.
   1687..1713    +  CDS            Rev (fragment): human immunodeficiency virus 1 (HIV-1) Rev protein; rev; enhances nuclear export of unspliced and incompletely spliced viral mRNAs
   1720..1743    +  promoter       SV40 promoter (fragment): SV40 early promoter
   1744..1815    +  promoter       SV40 promoter (fragment): SV40 enhancer and early promoter
   1839..1974    +  rep_origin     SV40 ori: SV40 origin of replication
   2020..2616    +  CDS            PuroR (fragment): puromycin N-acetyltransferase; pac from Streptomyces; confers resistance to puromycin
   2665..2782    +  misc_feature   cPPT/CTS: central polypurine tract and central termination sequence of HIV-1
   2847..2913    +  CDS            small t antigen (fragment): SV40 (simian virus 40) small t antigen
   2920..4098    +  promoter       EF-1α promoter: strong constitutive promoter for human elongation factor EF-1α
   4115..4852    +  CDS            ZNF417 (fragment): ZN417_HUMAN - Experimental evidence at protein level: Swiss-Prot protein existence level 1. May be involved in transcriptional regulation. From Homo sapiens (Human).
   5855..5908    +  promoter       U6 promoter (fragment): RNA polymerase III promoter for human U6 snRNA
   5950..6538    +  misc_feature   WPRE: woodchuck hepatitis virus posttranscriptional regulatory element
   6589..6608    +  misc_feature   cPPT/CTS (fragment): central polypurine tract and central termination sequence of HIV-1
   6610..6843    +  LTR            3' LTR (ΔU3): self-inactivating 3' long terminal repeat (LTR) from HIV-1
   6921..7042    +  polyA_signal   SV40 poly(A) signal: SV40 polyadenylation signal
   7082..7217    +  rep_origin     SV40 ori: SV40 origin of replication
   7238..7256    -  promoter       T7 promoter: promoter for bacteriophage T7 RNA polymerase
   7264..7419    +  CDS            lacZα (fragment): LacZα fragment of β-galactosidase; lacZ fragment
   7424..7852    +  rep_origin     f1 ori (sequence partly withheld): f1 bacteriophage origin of replication; arrow indicates direction of (+) strand synthesis
   7905..8009    +  promoter       AmpR promoter: bla
   8010..8870    +  CDS            AmpR: β-lactamase; bla; confers resistance to ampicillin, carbenicillin, and related antibiotics
   9041..9629    +  rep_origin     ori: high-copy-number ColE1/pMB1/pBR322/pUC origin of replication
   9812..9904    +  CDS            lacI (fragment): lac repressor; lacI; The lac repressor binds to the lac operator to inhibit transcription in E. coli. This inhibition can be relieved by adding lactose or isopropyl-β-D-thiogalactopyranoside (IPTG).
   9917..9938    +  protein_bind   CAP binding site: CAP binding activates transcription in the presence of cAMP. E. coli catabolite activator protein
   9953..9983    +  promoter       lac promoter: promoter for the E. coli lac operon
   9991..10007   +  protein_bind   lac operator: The lac repressor binds to the lac operator to inhibit transcription in E. coli. This inhibition can be relieved by adding lactose or isopropyl-β-D-thiogalactopyranoside (IPTG). lac repressor encoded by lacI
  10052..10070   +  promoter       T3 promoter: promoter for bacteriophage T3 RNA polymerase
>Addgene plasmid #143349 | TFORF2180 | addgene full sequence | sequence record 462936 | Addgene NGS Result
TTAATGTAGTCTTATGCAATACTCTTGTAGTCTTGCAACATGGTAACGATGAGTTAGCAACATGCCTTAC
AAGGAGAGAAAAAGCACCGTGCATGCCGATTGGTGGAAGTAAGGTGGTACGATCGTGCCTTATTAGGAAG
GCAACAGACGGGTCTGACATGGATTGGACGAACCACTGAATTGCCGCATTGCAGAGATATTGTATTTAAG
TGCCTAGCTCGATACATAAACGGGTCTCTCTGGTTAGACCAGATCTGAGCCTGGGAGCTCTCTGGCTAAC
TAGGGAACCCACTGCTTAAGCCTCAATAAAGCTTGCCTTGAGTGCTTCAAGTAGTGTGTGCCCGTCTGTT
GTGTGACTCTGGTAACTAGAGATCCCTCAGACCCTTTTAGTCAGTGTGGAAAATCTCTAGCAGTGGCGCC
CGAACAGGGACTTGAAAGCGAAAGGGAAACCAGAGGAGCTCTCTCGACGCAGGACTCGGCTTGCTGAAGC
GCGCACGGCAAGAGGCGAGGGGCGGCGACTGGTGAGTACGCCAAAAATTTTGACTAGCGGAGGCTAGAAG
GAGAGAGATGGGTGCGAGAGCGTCAGTATTAAGCGGGGGAGAATTAGATCGCGATGGGAAAAAATTCGGT
TAAGGCCAGGGGGAAAGAAAAAATATAAATTAAAACATATAGTATGGGCAAGCAGGGAGCTAGAACGATT
CGCAGTTAATCCTGGCCTGTTAGAAACATCAGAAGGCTGTAGACAAATACTGGGACAGCTACAACCATCC
CTTCAGACAGGATCAGAAGAACTTAGATCATTATATAATACAGTAGCAACCCTCTATTGTGTGCATCAAA
GGATAGAGATAAAAGACACCAAGGAAGCTTTAGACAAGATAGAGGAAGAGCAAAACAAAAGTAAGACCAC
CGCACAGCAAGCGGCCGCTGATCTTCAGACCTGGAGGAGGAGATATGAGGGACAATTGGAGAAGTGAATT
ATATAAATATAAAGTAGTAAAAATTGAACCATTAGGAGTAGCACCCACCAAGGCAAAGAGAAGAGTGGTG
CAGAGAGAAAAAAGAGCAGTGGGAATAGGAGCTTTGTTCCTTGGGTTCTTGGGAGCAGCAGGAAGCACTA
TGGGCGCAGCGTCAATGACGCTGACGGTACAGGCCAGACAATTATTGTCTGGTATAGTGCAGCAGCAGAA
CAATTTGCTGAGGGCTATTGAGGCGCAACAGCATCTGTTGCAACTCACAGTCTGGGGCATCAAGCAGCTC
CAGGCAAGAATCCTGGCTGTGGAAAGATACCTAAAGGATCAACAGCTCCTGGGGATTTGGGGTTGCTCTG
GAAAACTCATTTGCACCACTGCTGTGCCTTGGAATGCTAGTTGGAGTAATAAATCTCTGGAACAGATTTG
GAATCACACGACCTGGATGGAGTGGGACAGAGAAATTAACAATTACACAAGCTTAATACACTCCTTAATT
GAAGAATCGCAAAACCAGCAAGAAAAGAATGAACAAGAATTATTGGAATTAGATAAATGGGCAAGTTTGT
GGAATTGGTTTAACATAACAAATTGGCTGTGGTATATAAAATTATTCATAATGATAGTAGGAGGCTTGGT
AGGTTTAAGAATAGTTTTTGCTGTACTTTCTATAGTGAATAGAGTTAGGCAGGGATATTCACCATTATCG
TTTCAGACCCACCTCCCAACCCCGAGGGGACCCATGCATTGCATCTCAATTAGTCAGCAACCAGGTGTGG
AAAGTCCCCAGGCTCCCCAGCAGGCAGAAGTATGCAAAGCATGCGTCTCAATTAGTCAGCAACCATAGTC
CCGCCCCTAACTCCGCCCATCCCGCCCCTAACTCCGCCCAGTTCCGCCCATTCTCCGCCCCATGGCTGAC
TAATTTTTTTTATTTATGCAGAGGCCGAGGCCGCCTCGGCCTCTGAGCTATTCCAGAAGTAGTGAGGAGG
CTTTTTTGGAGGCCTAGGCTTTTGCAAAAAGCTTTCTAGAGGTACCACCGGAGCTTACCATGACCGAGTA
CAAGCCCACGGTGCGCCTCGCCACCCGCGACGACGTCCCCAGGGCCGTACGCACCCTCGCCGCCGCGTTC
GCCGACTACCCCGCCACGCGCCACACCGTCGATCCGGACCGCCACATCGAGCGGGTCACCGAGCTGCAAG
AACTCTTCCTCACGCGCGTCGGGCTCGACATCGGCAAGGTGTGGGTCGCGGACGACGGCGCCGCCGTGGC
GGTCTGGACCACGCCGGAGAGCGTCGAAGCGGGGGCGGTGTTCGCCGAGATCGGCCCGCGCATGGCCGAG
TTGAGCGGTTCCCGGCTGGCCGCGCAGCAACAGATGGAAGGCCTCCTGGCGCCGCACCGGCCCAAGGAGC
CCGCGTGGTTCCTGGCCACCGTCGGCGTCTCGCCCGACCACCAGGGCAAGGGTCTGGGCAGCGCCGTCGT
GCTCCCCGGAGTGGAGGCGGCCGAGCGCGCCGGGGTGCCCGCCTTCCTGGAGACCTCCGCGCCCCGCAAC
CTCCCCTTCTACGAGCGGCTCGGCTTCACCGTCACCGCCGACGTCGAGGTGCCCGAAGGACCGCGCACCT
GGTGCATGACCCGCAAGCCCGGTGCCAGTTAACGAATTCTAGATCTTGAGACAAATGGCAGTATTCATCC
ACAATTTTAAAAGAAAAGGGGGGATTGGGGGGTACAGTGCAGGGGAAAGAATAGTAGACATAATAGCAAC
AGACATACAAACTAAAGAATTACAAAAACAAATTACAAAAATTCAAAATTTTCGGGTTTATTACAGGGAC
AGCAGAGATCCACTTTGGCGCCGGCTCGAGGCCTGCAGGTGCAAAGATGGATAAAGTTTTAAACAGAGAG
GAATCTTTGCAGCTAATGGACCTTCTAGGTCTTGAAAGGAGTGGGAATTGGCTCCGGTGCCCGTCAGTGG
GCAGAGCGCACATCGCCCACAGTCCCCGAGAAGTTGGGGGGAGGGGTCGGCAATTGAACCGGTGCCTAGA
GAAGGTGGCGCGGGGTAAACTGGGAAAGTGATGTCGTGTACTGGCTCCGCCTTTTTCCCGAGGGTGGGGG
AGAACCGTATATAAGTGCAGTAGTCGCCGTGAACGTTCTTTTTCGCAACGGGTTTGCCGCCAGAACACAG
GTAAGTGCCGTGTGTGGTTCCCGCGGGCCTGGCCTCTTTACGGGTTATGGCCCTTGCGTGCCTTGAATTA
CTTCCACCTGGCTGCAGTACGTGATTCTTGATCCCGAGCTTCGGGTTGGAAGTGGGTGGGAGAGTTCGAG
GCCTTGCGCTTAAGGAGCCCCTTCGCCTCGTGCTTGAGTTGAGGCCTGGCCTGGGCGCTGGGGCCGCCGC
GTGCGAATCTGGTGGCACCTTCGCGCCTGTCTCGCTGCTTTCGATAAGTCTCTAGCCATTTAAAATTTTT
GATGACCTGCTGCGACGCTTTTTTTCTGGCAAGATAGTCTTGTAAATGCGGGCCAAGATCTGCACACTGG
TATTTCGGTTTTTGGGGCCGCGGGCGGCGACGGGGCCCGTGCGTCCCAGCGCACATGTTCGGCGAGGCGG
GGCCTGCGAGCGCGGCCACCGAGAATCGGACGGGGGTAGTCTCAAGCTGGCCGGCCTGCTCTGGTGCCTG
GCCTCGCGCCGCCGTGTATCGCCCCGCCCTGGGCGGCAAGGCTGGCCCGGTCGGCACCAGTTGCGTGAGC
GGAAAGATGGCCGCTTCCCGGCCCTGCTGCAGGGAGCTCAAAATGGAGGACGCGGCGCTCGGGAGAGCGG
GCGGGTGAGTCACCCACACAAAGGAAAAGGGCCTTTCCGTCCTCAGCCGTCGCTTCATGTGACTCCACGG
AGTACCGGGCGCCGTCCAGGCACCTCGATTAGTTCTCGAGCTTTTGGAGTACGTCGTCTTTAGGTTGGGG
GGAGGGGTTTTATGCGATGGAGTTTCCCCACACTGAGTGGGTGGAGACTGAAGTTAGGCCAGCTTGGCAC
TTGATGTAATTCTCCTTGGAATTTGCCCTTTTTGAGTTTGGATCTTGGTTCATTCTCAAGCCTCAGACAG
TGGTTCAAAGTTTTTTTCTTCCATTTCAGGTGTCGTGAGGCTAGCACCGCCACCATGGCAGCGGCTGCGC
CGAGGCGCCCGACTCAGCAGGGCACTGTGACCTTTGAAGATGTGGCTGTGAACTTTTCCCAGGAGGAGTG
GTGTCTTCTTAGTGAGGCTCAGAGGTGCTTGTACCGTGATGTGATGCTAGAGAACCTGGCTCTCATATCC
TCGCTGGGTTGTTGGTGTGGATCAAAAGATGAGGAGGCACCTTGTAAGCAGAGAATTTCTGTACAAAGAG
AGTCTCAGAGCAGGACTCCTAGGGCAGGTGTTTCTCCTAAGAAGGCTCACCCCTGTGAAATGTGTGGCCT
CATCTTGGAGGATGTTTTTCACTTTGCTGACCACCAGGAAACTCATCACAAGCAGAAGCTGAACAGGAGT
GGAGCATGTGGAAAAAACTTGGATGACACTGCATACCTTCATCAGCACCAGAAGCAGCATATTGGAGAGA
AATTCTACAGAAAGAGTGTCAGAGAAGCATCGTTTGTAAAGAAACGTAAGCTCAGGGTGTCACAGGAGCC
ATTTGTCTTCCGCGAGTTTGGGAAGGACGTTCTGCCCAGTTCAGGATTGTGCCAAGAAGCAGCTGCTGTA
GAGAAGACAGACAGTGAAACTATGCATGGCCCACCCTTTCAGGAGGGAAAAACTAATTACAGTTGTGGAA
AACGCACAAAAGCCTTCAGCACCAAACACTCAGTTATTCCACACCAGAAACTTTTCACTAGAGATGGATG
TTATGTGTGCAGTGATTGTGGAAAATCCTTTAGCAGATATGTCAGCTTCAGTAATCATCAGCGAGATCAC
ACTGCAAAAGGACCTTATGATTGTGGAGAGTGTGGGAAATCTTATAGTCGAAAGAGCAGCCTTATTCAAC
ATCAGCGAGTCCACACTGGAAAGACAGCTTATCCCTGTGAGGAGTGCGGGAAATCTTTTAGTCAGAAGGG
CAGCCTTATTAGCCATCAGCGTGTTCACACTGGAGAAAGGCCTTATGAGTGTAGAGAATATGGGAAATCT
TTTGGTCAAAAGGGTAACCTCATTCAACATCAGCAAGGTCACACTGGAGAGAGAGCTTATCACTGTGGGG
AATGTGGGAAATCTTTTCGTCAGAAGTTCTGCTTTATTAACCATCAGCGTGTTCACACTGGAGAAAGGCC
TTACAAGTGTGGAGAATGTGGAAAATCTTTTGGTCAAAAGGGCAACCTCGTTCAACATCAGCGAGGTCAT
ACTGGAGAAAGGCCCTATGAGTGCAAGGAATGTGGGAAATCATTTAGGTACAGATCCCACCTCACTGAAC
ACCAGAGACTTCACACTGGGGAAAGACCTTACAATTGTAGGGAATGTGGGAAATTATTTAACAGGAAGTA
TCATCTTCTCGTTCATGAGAGAGTTCACACTGGAGAAAGGCCATATGCGTGTGAGGTATGTGGGAAATTA
TTTGGTAATAAGAACTGCGTGACTATACATCAGAGGATTCACACTGGAGAAAGGCCGTATGAATGCAATG
AATGTGGGAAATCATTTCTTTCCAGCTCTGCGCTTCATGTTCATAAAAGAGTTCATTCTGGACAAAAGCC
TTATAAGTGCAGTGAATGTGGAAAATCCTTTGCTGAATGTTCCAGTCTCATTAAACACAGGAGAATTCAC
ACTGGAGAAAGGCCTTATGAATGTACCAAATGTGGAAAAACATTTCAGCGAAGCTCTACCCTCCTTCATC
ATCAGAGTTCACACAGGAGAAAGGCCTTATAGTAATGAACTAGTCCGTAACTTGAAAGTATTTCGATTTC
TTGGCTTTATATATCTTGTGGAAAGGACGAGTTTATGGAACCTACGAATGCCAGACGCGTTAAGTCGACA
ATCAACCTCTGGATTACAAAATTTGTGAAAGATTGACTGGTATTCTTAACTATGTTGCTCCTTTTACGCT
ATGTGGATACGCTGCTTTAATGCCTTTGTATCATGCTATTGCTTCCCGTATGGCTTTCATTTTCTCCTCC
TTGTATAAATCCTGGTTGCTGTCTCTTTATGAGGAGTTGTGGCCCGTTGTCAGGCAACGTGGCGTGGTGT
GCACTGTGTTTGCTGACGCAACCCCCACTGGTTGGGGCATTGCCACCACCTGTCAGCTCCTTTCCGGGAC
TTTCGCTTTCCCCCTCCCTATTGCCACGGCGGAACTCATCGCCGCCTGCCTTGCCCGCTGCTGGACAGGG
GCTCGGCTGTTGGGCACTGACAATTCCGTGGTGTTGTCGGGGAAATCATCGTCCTTTCCTTGGCTGCTCG
CCTGTGTTGCCACCTGGATTCTGCGCGGGACGTCCTTCTGCTACGTCCCTTCGGCCCTCAATCCAGCGGA
CCTTCCTTCCCGCGGCCTGCTGCCGGCTCTGCGGCCTCTTCCGCGTCTTCGCCTTCGCCCTCAGACGAGT
CGGATCTCCCTTTGGGCCGCCTCCCCGCGTCGACTTTAAGACCAATGACTTACAAGGCAGCTGTAGATCT
TAGCCACTTTTTAAAAGAAAAGGGGGGACTGGAAGGGCTAATTCACTCCCAACGAAGACAAGATCTGCTT
TTTGCTTGTACTGGGTCTCTCTGGTTAGACCAGATCTGAGCCTGGGAGCTCTCTGGCTAACTAGGGAACC
CACTGCTTAAGCCTCAATAAAGCTTGCCTTGAGTGCTTCAAGTAGTGTGTGCCCGTCTGTTGTGTGACTC
TGGTAACTAGAGATCCCTCAGACCCTTTTAGTCAGTGTGGAAAATCTCTAGCAGTACGTATAGTAGTTCA
TGTCATCTTATTATTCAGTATTTATAACTTGCAAAGAAATGAATATCAGAGAGTGAGAGGAACTTGTTTA
TTGCAGCTTATAATGGTTACAAATAAAGCAATAGCATCACAAATTTCACAAATAAAGCATTTTTTTCACT
GCATTCTAGTTGTGGTTTGTCCAAACTCATCAATGTATCTTATCATGTCTGGCTCTAGCTATCCCGCCCC
TAACTCCGCCCATCCCGCCCCTAACTCCGCCCAGTTCCGCCCATTCTCCGCCCCATGGCTGACTAATTTT
TTTTATTTATGCAGAGGCCGAGGCCGCCTCGGCCTCTGAGCTATTCCAGAAGTAGTGAGGAGGCTTTTTT
GGAGGCCTAGGGACGTACCCAATTCGCCCTATAGTGAGTCGTATTACGCGCGCTCACTGGCCGTCGTTTT
ACAACGTCGTGACTGGGAAAACCCTGGCGTTACCCAACTTAATCGCCTTGCAGCACATCCCCCTTTCGCC
AGCTGGCGTAATAGCGAAGAGGCCCGCACCGATCGCCCTTCCCAACAGTTGCGCAGCCTGAATGGCGAAT
GGG
[124 nt withheld, positions 7424-7547]
C
[91 nt withheld, positions 7549-7639]
A
[49 nt withheld, positions 7641-7689]
CCTTTGACGTTGGAGTCCACGTTCTTT
[37 nt withheld, positions 7717-7753]
ACCCTATCTCGGTCTATTCTTTTGATTTATAAGGGATTTTGCCGATTTCGGCCTATTGGTTAAAAAATGA
GCTGATTTAACAAAAATTTAACGCGAATTTTAACAAAATATTAACGCTTACAATTTAGGTGGCACTTTTC
GGGGAAATGTGCGCGGAACCCCTATTTGTTTATTTTTCTAAATACATTCAAATATGTATCCGCTCATGAG
ACAATAACCCTGATAAATGCTTCAATAATATTGAAAAAGGAAGAGTATGAGTATTCAACATTTCCGTGTC
GCCCTTATTCCCTTTTTTGCGGCATTTTGCCTTCCTGTTTTTGCTCACCCAGAAACGCTGGTGAAAGTAA
AAGATGCTGAAGATCAGTTGGGTGCACGAGTGGGTTACATCGAACTGGATCTCAACAGCGGTAAGATCCT
TGAGAGTTTTCGCCCCGAAGAACGTTTTCCAATGATGAGCACTTTTAAAGTTCTGCTATGTGGCGCGGTA
TTATCCCGTATTGACGCCGGGCAAGAGCAACTCGGTCGCCGCATACACTATTCTCAGAATGACTTGGTTG
AGTACTCACCAGTCACAGAAAAGCATCTTACGGATGGCATGACAGTAAGAGAATTATGCAGTGCTGCCAT
AACCATGAGTGATAACACTGCGGCCAACTTACTTCTGACAACGATCGGAGGACCGAAGGAGCTAACCGCT
TTTTTGCACAACATGGGGGATCATGTAACTCGCCTTGATCGTTGGGAACCGGAGCTGAATGAAGCCATAC
CAAACGACGAGCGTGACACCACGATGCCTGTAGCAATGGCAACAACGTTGCGCAAACTATTAACTGGCGA
ACTACTTACTCTAGCTTCCCGGCAACAATTAATAGACTGGATGGAGGCGGATAAAGTTGCAGGACCACTT
CTGCGCTCGGCCCTTCCGGCTGGCTGGTTTATTGCTGATAAATCTGGAGCCGGTGAGCGTGGGTCTCGCG
GTATCATTGCAGCACTGGGGCCAGATGGTAAGCCCTCCCGTATCGTAGTTATCTACACGACGGGGAGTCA
GGCAACTATGGATGAACGAAATAGACAGATCGCTGAGATAGGTGCCTCACTGATTAAGCATTGGTAACTG
TCAGACCAAGTTTACTCATATATACTTTAGATTGATTTAAAACTTCATTTTTAATTTAAAAGGATCTAGG
TGAAGATCCTTTTTGATAATCTCATGACCAAAATCCCTTAACGTGAGTTTTCGTTCCACTGAGCGTCAGA
CCCCGTAGAAAAGATCAAAGGATCTTCTTGAGATCCTTTTTTTCTGCGCGTAATCTGCTGCTTGCAAACA
AAAAAACCACCGCTACCAGCGGTGGTTTGTTTGCCGGATCAAGAGCTACCAACTCTTTTTCCGAAGGTAA
CTGGCTTCAGCAGAGCGCAGATACCAAATACTGTTCTTCTAGTGTAGCCGTAGTTAGGCCACCACTTCAA
GAACTCTGTAGCACCGCCTACATACCTCGCTCTGCTAATCCTGTTACCAGTGGCTGCTGCCAGTGGCGAT
AAGTCGTGTCTTACCGGGTTGGACTCAAGACGATAGTTACCGGATAAGGCGCAGCGGTCGGGCTGAACGG
GGGGTTCGTGCACACAGCCCAGCTTGGAGCGAACGACCTACACCGAACTGAGATACCTACAGCGTGAGCT
ATGAGAAAGCGCCACGCTTCCCGAAGGGAGAAAGGCGGACAGGTATCCGGTAAGCGGCAGGGTCGGAACA
GGAGAGCGCACGAGGGAGCTTCCAGGGGGAAACGCCTGGTATCTTTATAGTCCTGTCGGGTTTCGCCACC
TCTGACTTGAGCGTCGATTTTTGTGATGCTCGTCAGGGGGGCGGAGCCTATGGAAAAACGCCAGCAACGC
GGCCTTTTTACGGTTCCTGGCCTTTTGCTGGCCTTTTGCTCACATGTTCTTTCCTGCGTTATCCCCTGAT
TCTGTGGATAACCGTATTACCGCCTTTGAGTGAGCTGATACCGCTCGCCGCAGCCGAACGACCGAGCGCA
GCGAGTCAGTGAGCGAGGAAGCGGAAGAGCGCCCAATACGCAAACCGCCTCTCCCCGCGCGTTGGCCGAT
TCATTAATGCAGCTGGCACGACAGGTTTCCCGACTGGAAAGCGGGCAGTGAGCGCAACGCAATTAATGTG
AGTTAGCTCACTCATTAGGCACCCCAGGCTTTACACTTTATGCTTCCGGCTCGTATGTTGTGTGGAATTG
TGAGCGGATAACAATTTCACACAGGAAACAGCTATGACCATGATTACGCCAAGCGCGCAATTAACCCTCA
CTAAAGGGAACAAAAGCTGGAGCTGCAAGC
