>Addgene plasmid #143349 | TFORF2180 | depositor partial sequence | sequence record 282185 | Insert
ACCGCCACCATGGCAGCGGCTGCGCCGAGGCGCCCGACTCAGCAGGGCACTGTGACCTTTGAAGATGTGG
CTGTGAACTTTTCCCAGGAGGAGTGGTGTCTTCTTAGTGAGGCTCAGAGGTGCTTGTACCGTGATGTGAT
GCTAGAGAACCTGGCTCTCATATCCTCGCTGGGTTGTTGGTGTGGATCAAAAGATGAGGAGGCACCTTGT
AAGCAGAGAATTTCTGTACAAAGAGAGTCTCAGAGCAGGACTCCTAGGGCAGGTGTTTCTCCTAAGAAGG
CTCACCCCTGTGAAATGTGTGGCCTCATCTTGGAGGATGTTTTTCACTTTGCTGACCACCAGGAAACTCA
TCACAAGCAGAAGCTGAACAGGAGTGGAGCATGTGGAAAAAACTTGGATGACACTGCATACCTTCATCAG
CACCAGAAGCAGCATATTGGAGAGAAATTCTACAGAAAGAGTGTCAGAGAAGCATCGTTTGTAAAGAAAC
GTAAGCTCAGGGTGTCACAGGAGCCATTTGTCTTCCGCGAGTTTGGGAAGGACGTTCTGCCCAGTTCAGG
ATTGTGCCAAGAAGCAGCTGCTGTAGAGAAGACAGACAGTGAAACTATGCATGGCCCACCCTTTCAGGAG
GGAAAAACTAATTACAGTTGTGGAAAACGCACAAAAGCCTTCAGCACCAAACACTCAGTTATTCCACACC
AGAAACTTTTCACTAGAGATGGATGTTATGTGTGCAGTGATTGTGGAAAATCCTTTAGCAGATATGTCAG
CTTCAGTAATCATCAGCGAGATCACACTGCAAAAGGACCTTATGATTGTGGAGAGTGTGGGAAATCTTAT
AGTCGAAAGAGCAGCCTTATTCAACATCAGCGAGTCCACACTGGAAAGACAGCTTATCCCTGTGAGGAGT
GCGGGAAATCTTTTAGTCAGAAGGGCAGCCTTATTAGCCATCAGCGTGTTCACACTGGAGAAAGGCCTTA
TGAGTGTAGAGAATATGGGAAATCTTTTGGTCAAAAGGGTAACCTCATTCAACATCAGCAAGGTCACACT
GGAGAGAGAGCTTATCACTGTGGGGAATGTGGGAAATCTTTTCGTCAGAAGTTCTGCTTTATTAACCATC
AGCGTGTTCACACTGGAGAAAGGCCTTACAAGTGTGGAGAATGTGGAAAATCTTTTGGTCAAAAGGGCAA
CCTCGTTCAACATCAGCGAGGTCATACTGGAGAAAGGCCCTATGAGTGCAAGGAATGTGGGAAATCATTT
AGGTACAGATCCCACCTCACTGAACACCAGAGACTTCACACTGGGGAAAGACCTTACAATTGTAGGGAAT
GTGGGAAATTATTTAACAGGAAGTATCATCTTCTCGTTCATGAGAGAGTTCACACTGGAGAAAGGCCATA
TGCGTGTGAGGTATGTGGGAAATTATTTGGTAATAAGAACTGCGTGACTATACATCAGAGGATTCACACT
GGAGAAAGGCCGTATGAATGCAATGAATGTGGGAAATCATTTCTTTCCAGCTCTGCGCTTCATGTTCATA
AAAGAGTTCATTCTGGACAAAAGCCTTATAAGTGCAGTGAATGTGGAAAATCCTTTGCTGAATGTTCCAG
TCTCATTAAACACAGGAGAATTCACACTGGAGAAAGGCCTTATGAATGTACCAAATGTGGAAAAACATTT
CAGCGAAGCTCTACCCTCCTTCATCATCAGAGTTCACACAGGAGAAAGGCCTTATAGTAATGAACTAGTC
CGTAACTTGAAAGTATTTCGATTTCTTGGCTTTATATATCTTGTGGAAAGGACGAGTTTATGGAACCTAC
GAATGCCAG
