>Addgene plasmid #143349 | TFORF2180 | depositor partial sequence | sequence record 282186 | Barcode
GTTTATGGAACCTACGAATGCCAG
